Addgene plasmid #45623: pCRII-Topo Cux2 in situ probe
Depositing lab: Jeffrey Macklis. Depositing organization: Harvard University. Publication: Fezl is required for the birth and specification of corticospinal motor neurons. Molyneaux BJ, Arlotta P, Hirata T, Hibi M, Macklis JD. Neuron. 2005 Sep 15;47(6):817-31. 10.1016/j.neuron.2005.08.030 PubMed 16157277.
Backbone
  Vector backbone: pCRII-Topo
  Backbone manufacturer: Invitrogen
  Backbone size w/o insert (bp): 4000
  Total vector size (bp): 4600
  Vector type: in situ
Growth in bacteria
  Bacterial resistance: Ampicillin, 100 μg/mL
  Growth temperature: 37°C
  Growth strain: DH5alpha
  Copy number: Unknown
Gene/Insert
  Gene/Insert name: Cux2 in situ probe (alt names: Cux2; cut-like homeobox 2)
  Species: M. musculus (mouse)
  Mutation: fragment contains nt 1069-1694 on NM_007804
  Entrez Gene: Cux2 (a.k.a. 1700051K22Rik, Cutl2, Cux-2)
  Cloning method: TOPO Cloning
  Sequencing primers: 5′ M13 Rev, Sp6; 3′ T7, M13 Forward
Terms and licenses: Academic/Nonprofit Terms; Industry Terms: Not Available to Industry
Depositor comments: The Cux2 fragment was amplified by RT-PCR using the following primer pair: TCAGTCAACAGCTCCATTCG GACAGCGAGAAAGTCCTTGG For in vitro transcription, use the HindIII restriction digest and T7 promoter for sense probe generation and the NotI restriction digest and SP6 promoter for antisense probe generation.
How to cite: pCRII-Topo Cux2 in situ probe was a gift from Jeffrey Macklis (Addgene plasmid # 45623 ; http://n2t.net/addgene:45623 ; RRID:Addgene_45623)
