[The description below was written by a language model from this plasmid's Addgene catalogue record.]
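Description:
pCRII-Topo Cux2 in situ probe is a bacterial cloning plasmid that serves as a template for making riboprobes against mouse Cux2 (cut-like homeobox 2, also known as Cutl2). It is built on the commercial pCRII-Topo backbone, a TOPO cloning vector of about 4 kb, and the complete construct is about 4.6 kb. It is propagated in standard E. coli cloning strains under ampicillin selection. The record lists the copy number as unknown, and because no feature table is provided, the origin of replication and any further backbone markers are not itemised.

The insert is a partial cDNA fragment of roughly 600 bp, corresponding to nucleotides 1069–1694 of the mouse Cux2 reference transcript. It was amplified by RT-PCR and inserted by TOPO cloning. It is not an expression cassette: no eukaryotic promoter, tag or reporter is recorded, and the fragment is not meant to produce protein. Its usefulness comes from the opposing SP6 and T7 phage RNA polymerase promoters that flank the cloning site, together with M13 forward and reverse primer sites for verifying the insert by sequencing. Linearising the plasmid on one side of the insert and transcribing from the promoter on the other side yields run-off RNA of defined length and strand. According to the depositor, HindIII digestion with T7 transcription gives the sense (control) probe, while NotI digestion with SP6 transcription gives the antisense probe that hybridises to Cux2 mRNA.

The plasmid is intended for in situ hybridisation to map Cux2 expression in mouse tissue. The associated publication is a study of the birth and specification of corticospinal motor neurons.
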