>Addgene plasmid #45623 | pCRII-Topo Cux2 in situ probe | addgene partial sequence | sequence record 64759 | M13pUC-rev 5'-AGCGGATAACAATTTCACACAGG-3'
AGCTATTTAGGTGACACTATAGAATACTCAAGCTATGCATCAAGCTTGGTACCGAGCTCGGATCCACTAG
TAACGGCCGCCAGTGTGCTGGAATTCGCCCTTGACAGCGAGAAAGTCCTTGGCCCATCAGGACCCAGGCT
GGGGCCCAGCAGGGGCTGCGCAGGGCTTGGGGACAGCGGGTCTTCCGGGCCTGGCGGAGGTGGAAGCTGA
GGAGGGTAGGGGGGCTCCGTGCCCAGTGAGCCCTTGATGGAGTCATCCTCCGAGGGGTCTTCCTCAGGGC
TGGCCAGCAGCGCAGGCTTCTCCAGTAGGAACTTCTGTGTGGGGAAGAAGACATCCTTGGCCACAAGCAG
CGGGTCGTCAGGCTTGGCCAGCGTCTGTGGGAGGCTGCAGGTGCTGGAGGCCAGCTTCATGGCTCTCAGG
ATGCTCAGCTCTGTTTTAATCTCTTCATAGTCAGCCTGGGCCTCGAGCTTTTCTTGGAGTTTCTCTATGG
CCTCGGACTTGGCAGCTAGCTGCCGCTCCAGGTCAGCGATTTGGTTGGCTGAGACCTCCTCCAGCTCCTG
CAGGGAATGTCGAAGCTGCTGGGCGTCCTTCAACAGCCTCAGGATCTCTCTGTCCTTGGAGGCCAGAGCT
GCCTCCAGCCGCGGCCCTGAACACAGAGCAAAGCTCACCTTCTCCCCACTGGGTCCCTGGGGGGAACAGC
AAGCCAGGCGAATGGAGCTGTTGACTGAAAGGGCGAATTCTGCAGATATCCATCACACTGGCGGCCGCTC
GAGCATGCATCTAGAGGGCCCAATTCGCCCTATAGTGAGTCGTATTACAATTCACTGGCCGTCGTTTTAC
AACGTCGTGACTGGGAAAACCCTGGCGTTACCCAACTTAATCGCCTTGCAGCACATCCCCCTTTCGCC
